Addgene plasmid #64128: Tet-inducible mCherry reporter
Purpose: Photoactivatable transcription system. mCherry reporter under the control of a tet-inducible promoter
Depositing lab: Moritoshi Sato. Depositing organization: The University of Tokyo. Publication: CRISPR-Cas9-based Photoactivatable Transcription System. Nihongaki Y, Yamamoto S, Kawano F, Suzuki H, Sato M. Chem Biol. 2015 Feb 19;22(2):169-74. doi: 10.1016/j.chembiol.2014.12.011. Epub 2015 Jan 22. PubMed 25619936.
Backbone
  Vector backbone: pKM006
  Vector type: Mammalian Expression
  Selectable markers: Blasticidin
Growth in bacteria
  Bacterial resistance: Ampicillin, 100 μg/mL
  Growth temperature: 37°C
  Growth strain: DH5alpha
  Copy number: High Copy
Gene/Insert
  Gene/Insert name: mCherry
  Species: Synthetic
  Insert size (bp): 708
  Promoter: TetOx13-CMV
  Cloning method: Restriction Enzyme; 5′ cloning site EcoRI (not destroyed); 3′ cloning site BglII (not destroyed)
  Sequencing primers: 5′ CCTATATAAGCAGAGCTC; 3′ ATAAGATACATTGATGAG
Terms and licenses: Academic/Nonprofit Terms; Industry Terms: Not Available to Industry
How to cite: Tet-inducible mCherry reporter was a gift from Moritoshi Sato (Addgene plasmid # 64128 ; http://n2t.net/addgene:64128 ; RRID:Addgene_64128)
