[The description below was written by a language model from this plasmid's Addgene catalogue record and pLannotate feature annotations shown in this document.]
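Description:
Tet-inducible mCherry reporter is a small (about 3.9 kb) mammalian expression plasmid built on the pKM006 backbone and made as a readout for a CRISPR-Cas9-based photoactivatable transcription system. It is propagated in E. coli through a high-copy ColE1/pUC-type origin and selected with ampicillin via the β-lactamase gene and its native bla promoter. The catalogue entry lists blasticidin as a mammalian selectable marker, but no blasticidin resistance cassette appears in the annotated feature table. Given the plasmid's compact size, that marker may not be present in the deposited sequence.

The payload is a 708 bp mCherry coding sequence, cloned between EcoRI and BglII sites and followed by an SV40 polyadenylation signal. The record names the promoter as TetOx13-CMV, meaning an array of tet operator repeats placed upstream of a minimal CMV-type promoter. The annotation agrees with this. It shows two overlapping tetracycline response element hits, which together represent the operator array, and a short fragment matching a TRE3G-type minimal promoter just upstream of mCherry. Between the operator array and the minimal promoter lies a segment annotated as a fragment of the N-terminal part of mVenus (VN173). The record does not explain its role, and it may simply act as a spacer rather than an expressed element.

A minimal promoter of this kind has little activity on its own, so red fluorescence should appear only when a transcriptional activator is recruited to the tetO repeats. In the stated application, this lets mCherry fluorescence report on light-dependent assembly of an activator at the promoter in transfected mammalian cells. The record does not say how the activator is targeted to the array.
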