Features (pLannotate 1.2.2; 9 found; start..end, strand, type, name):
     29..299     +  protein_bind   tetracycline response element: contains seven copies of the tetracycline operator tetO tetracycline repressor TetR
    281..551     +  protein_bind   tetracycline response element: contains seven copies of the tetracycline operator tetO tetracycline repressor TetR
    606..977     +  CDS            VN173 (fragment): N-terminal fragment of mVenus for use in bimolecular fluorescence complementation (BiFC) (Kodama and Hu, 2010)
    984..1029    +  promoter       TRE3GV promoter (fragment): 3rd-generation Tet-responsive promoter that can be activated by binding of Tet-On® 3G, optimized for retroviral and lentiviral vectors
   1112..1819    +  CDS            mCherry: mCherry is a basic (constitutively fluorescent) red fluorescent protein published in 2004, derived from Discosoma sp.. It is reported to be a very rapidly-maturing monomer with low acid sensitivity.
   1840..1961    +  polyA_signal   SV40 poly(A) signal: SV40 polyadenylation signal
   2166..2754    -  rep_origin     ori: high-copy-number ColE1/pMB1/pBR322/pUC origin of replication
   2925..3785    -  CDS            AmpR: β-lactamase; bla; confers resistance to ampicillin, carbenicillin, and related antibiotics
   3786..3890    -  promoter       AmpR promoter: bla
>Addgene plasmid #64128 | Tet-inducible mCherry reporter | depositor full sequence | sequence record 107337 | Tet-inducible mCherry reporter sequence 3924 bps
GACGATATCCCTCGATCGAGTTTACCACTCCCTATCAGTGATAGAGAAAAGTGAAAGTCGAGTTTACCAC
TCCCTATCAGTGATAGAGAAAAGTGAAAGTCGAGTTTACCACTCCCTATCAGTGATAGAGAAAAGTGAAA
GTCGAGTTTACCACTCCCTATCAGTGATAGAGAAAAGTGAAAGTCGAGTTTACCACTCCCTATCAGTGAT
AGAGAAAAGTGAAAGTCGAGTTTACCACTCCCTATCAGTGATAGAGAAAAGTGAAAGTCGAGTTTACCAC
TCCCTATCAGTGATAGAGAAAAGTGAAAGTCGAGTTTACCACTCCCTATCAGTGATAGAGAAAAGTGAAA
GTCGAGTTTACCACTCCCTATCAGTGATAGAGAAAAGTGAAAGTCGAGTTTACCACTCCCTATCAGTGAT
AGAGAAAAGTGAAAGTCGAGTTTACCACTCCCTATCAGTGATAGAGAAAAGTGAAAGTCGAGTTTACCAC
TCCCTATCAGTGATAGAGAAAAGTGAAAGTCGAGTTTACCACTCCCTATCAGTGATAGAGAAAAGTGAAA
GTCGAGCTCGGTACGCTATGGCATGCATGTGTCGCGACCTGCAGGCCCTGAAGTTCATCTGCACCACCGG
CAAGCTGCCCGTGCCCTGGCCCACCCTCGTGACCACCCTGACCTGGGGCGTGCAGTGCTTCGCCCGCTAC
CCCGACCACATGAAGCAGCACGACTTCTTCAAGTCCGCCATGCCCGAAGGCTACGTCCAGGAGCGCACCA
TCTTCTTCAAGGACGACGGCAACTACAAGACCCGCGCCGAGGTGAAGTTCGAGGGCGACACCCTGGTGAA
CCGCATCGAGCTGAAGGGCATCGACTTCAAGGAGGACGGCAACATCCTGGGGCACAAGCTGGAGTACAAC
GCCATCAGCGACAACGTCTATATCACCGCCGACAAGCAGAAGAACGGCATCAAGGCCAACTTCAAGAGCT
AGCCCTATATAAGCAGAGCTCGTTTAGTGAACCGTCAGATCGCCTGGAGACGCCATCCACGCTGTTTTGA
CCTCCATAGAAGACACCGGGACCGATCCAGCCTCCGCGGCCCCGGTACCGAATTCGCCACCATGGTGAGC
AAGGGCGAGGAGGATAACATGGCCATCATCAAGGAGTTCATGCGCTTCAAGGTGCACATGGAGGGCTCCG
TGAACGGCCACGAGTTCGAGATCGAGGGCGAGGGCGAGGGCCGCCCCTACGAGGGCACCCAGACCGCCAA
GCTGAAGGTGACCAAGGGTGGCCCCCTGCCCTTCGCCTGGGACATCCTGTCCCCTCAGTTCATGTACGGC
TCCAAGGCCTACGTGAAGCACCCCGCCGACATCCCCGACTACTTGAAGCTGTCCTTCCCCGAGGGCTTCA
AGTGGGAGCGCGTGATGAACTTCGAGGACGGCGGCGTGGTGACCGTGACCCAGGACTCCTCCCTGCAGGA
CGGCGAGTTCATCTACAAGGTGAAGCTGCGCGGCACCAACTTCCCCTCCGACGGCCCCGTAATGCAGAAG
AAGACCATGGGCTGGGAGGCCTCCTCCGAGCGGATGTACCCCGAGGACGGCGCCCTGAAGGGCGAGATCA
AGCAGAGGCTGAAGCTGAAGGACGGCGGCCACTACGACGCTGAGGTCAAGACCACCTACAAGGCCAAGAA
GCCCGTGCAGCTGCCCGGCGCCTACAACGTCAACATCAAGTTGGACATCACCTCCCACAACGAGGACTAC
ACCATCGTGGAACAGTACGAACGCGCCGAGGGCCGCCACTCCACCGGCGGCATGGACGAGCTGTACAAGT
AAAGATCTTATTAAAGCAGAACTTGTTTATTGCAGCTTATAATGGTTACAAATAAAGCAATAGCATCACA
AATTTCACAAATAAAGCATTTTTTTCACTGCATTCTAGTTGTGGTTTGTCCAAACTCATCAATGTATCTT
ATCATGTCTGGTCGACTCTAGAATCTTCCGCTTCCTCGCTCACTGACTCGCTGCGCTCGGTCGTTCGGCT
GCGGCGAGCGGTATCAGCTCACTCAAAGGCGGTAATACGGTTATCCACAGAATCAGGGGATAACGCAGGA
AAGAACATGTGAGCAAAAGGCCAGCAAAAGGCCAGGAACCGTAAAAAGGCCGCGTTGCTGGCGTTTTTCC
ATAGGCTCCGCCCCCCTGACGAGCATCACAAAAATCGACGCTCAAGTCAGAGGTGGCGAAACCCGACAGG
ACTATAAAGATACCAGGCGTTTCCCCCTGGAAGCTCCCTCGTGCGCTCTCCTGTTCCGACCCTGCCGCTT
ACCGGATACCTGTCCGCCTTTCTCCCTTCGGGAAGCGTGGCGCTTTCTCATAGCTCACGCTGTAGGTATC
TCAGTTCGGTGTAGGTCGTTCGCTCCAAGCTGGGCTGTGTGCACGAACCCCCCGTTCAGCCCGACCGCTG
CGCCTTATCCGGTAACTATCGTCTTGAGTCCAACCCGGTAAGACACGACTTATCGCCACTGGCAGCAGCC
ACTGGTAACAGGATTAGCAGAGCGAGGTATGTAGGCGGTGCTACAGAGTTCTTGAAGTGGTGGCCTAACT
ACGGCTACACTAGAAGGACAGTATTTGGTATCTGCGCTCTGCTGAAGCCAGTTACCTTCGGAAAAAGAGT
TGGTAGCTCTTGATCCGGCAAACAAACCACCGCTGGTAGCGGTGGTTTTTTTGTTTGCAAGCAGCAGATT
ACGCGCAGAAAAAAAGGATCTCAAGAAGATCCTTTGATCTTTTCTACGGGGTCTGACGCTCAGTGGAACG
AAAACTCACGTTAAGGGATTTTGGTCATGAGATTATCAAAAAGGATCTTCACCTAGATCCTTTTAAATTA
AAAATGAAGTTTTAAATCAATCTAAAGTATATATGAGTAAACTTGGTCTGACAGTTACCAATGCTTAATC
AGTGAGGCACCTATCTCAGCGATCTGTCTATTTCGTTCATCCATAGTTGCCTGACTCCCCGTCGTGTAGA
TAACTACGATACGGGAGGGCTTACCATCTGGCCCCAGTGCTGCAATGATACCGCGAGACCCACGCTCACC
GGCTCCAGATTTATCAGCAATAAACCAGCCAGCCGGAAGGGCCGAGCGCAGAAGTGGTCCTGCAACTTTA
TCCGCCTCCATCCAGTCTATTAATTGTTGCCGGGAAGCTAGAGTAAGTAGTTCGCCAGTTAATAGTTTGC
GCAACGTTGTTGCCATTGCTACAGGCATCGTGGTGTCACGCTCGTCGTTTGGTATGGCTTCATTCAGCTC
CGGTTCCCAACGATCAAGGCGAGTTACATGATCCCCCATGTTGTGCAAAAAAGCGGTTAGCTCCTTCGGT
CCTCCGATCGTTGTCAGAAGTAAGTTGGCCGCAGTGTTATCACTCATGGTTATGGCAGCACTGCATAATT
CTCTTACTGTCATGCCATCCGTAAGATGCTTTTCTGTGACTGGTGAGTACTCAACCAAGTCATTCTGAGA
ATAGTGTATGCGGCGACCGAGTTGCTCTTGCCCGGCGTCAATACGGGATAATACCGCGCCACATAGCAGA
ACTTTAAAAGTGCTCATCATTGGAAAACGTTCTTCGGGGCGAAAACTCTCAAGGATCTTACCGCTGTTGA
GATCCAGTTCGATGTAACCCACTCGTGCACCCAACTGATCTTCAGCATCTTTTACTTTCACCAGCGTTTC
TGGGTGAGCAAAAACAGGAAGGCAAAATGCCGCAAAAAAGGGAATAAGGGCGACACGGAAATGTTGAATA
CTCATACTCTTCCTTTTTCAATATTATTGAAGCATTTATCAGGGTTATTGTCTCATGAGCGGATACATAT
TTGAATGTATTTAGAAAAATAAACAAATAGGGGTTCCGCGCACATTTCCCCGAAAAGTGCCACCTGACGT
CGTC
