>Addgene plasmid #64128 | Tet-inducible mCherry reporter | addgene partial sequence | sequence record 109425 | TRE-F 5'-AAGTGAAAGTCGAGCTCGGTA-3'
GAAGTTCATCTGCACCACCGGCAAGCTGCCCGTGCCCTGGCCCACCCTCGTGACCACCCTGACCTGGGGC
GTGCAGTGCTTCGCCCGCTACCCCGACCACATGAAGCAGCACGACTTCTTCAAGTCCGCCATGCCCGAAG
GCTACGTCCAGGAGCGCACCATCTTCTTCAAGGACGACGGCAACTACAAGACCCGCGCCGAGGTGAAGTT
CGAGGGCGACACCCTGGTGAACCGCATCGAGCTGAAGGGCATCGACTTCAAGGAGGACGGCAACATCCTG
GGGCACAAGCTGGAGTACAACGCCATCAGCGACAACGTCTATATCACCGCCGACAAGCAGAAGAACGGCA
TCAAGGCCAACTTCAAGAGCTAGCCCTATATAAGCAGAGCTCGTTTAGTGAACCGTCAGATCGCCTGGAG
ACGCCATCCACGCTGTTTTGACCTCCATAGAAGACACCGGGACCGATCCAGCCTCCGCGGCCCCGGTACC
GAATTCGCCACCATGGTGAGCAAGGGCGAGGAGGATAACATGGCCATCATCAAGGAGTTCATGCGCTTCA
AGGTGCACATGGAGGGCTCCGTGAACGGCCACGAGTTCGAGATCGAGGGCGAGGGCGAGGGCCGCCCCTA
CGAGGGCACCCAGACCGCCAAGCTGAAGGTGACCAAGGGTGGCCCCCTGCCCTTCGCCTGGGACATCCTG
TCCCCTCAGTTCATGTACGGCTCCAAGGCCTACGTGAAGCACCCCGCCGACATCCCCGACTACTTGAAGC
TGTCCTTCCCCGAGGGCTTCAAGTGGGAGCGCGTGATGAACTTCGAGGACGGCGGCGTGGTGACCGTGAC
CCAGGACTCCTCCCTGCAGGACGGCGAGTTCATCTACAAGGTGAAGCTGCGCGGCACCAACTT
