>Addgene plasmid #64128 | Tet-inducible mCherry reporter | addgene partial sequence | sequence record 109564 | SV40pA-R 5'-GAAATTTGTGATGCTATTGC-3'
ATAAGATCTTTACTTGTACAGCTCGTCCATGCCGCCGGTGGAGTGGCGGCCCTCGGCGCGTTCGTACTGT
TCCACGATGGTGTAGTCCTCGTTGTGGGAGGTGATGTCCAACTTGATGTTGACGTTGTAGGCGCCGGGCA
GCTGCACGGGCTTCTTGGCCTTGTAGGTGGTCTTGACCTCAGCGTCGTAGTGGCCGCCGTCCTTCAGCTT
CAGCCTCTGCTTGATCTCGCCCTTCAGGGCGCCGTCCTCGGGGTACATCCGCTCGGAGGAGGCCTCCCAG
CCCATGGTCTTCTTCTGCATTACGGGGCCGTCGGAGGGGAAGTTGGTGCCGCGCAGCTTCACCTTGTAGA
TGAACTCGCCGTCCTGCAGGGAGGAGTCCTGGGTCACGGTCACCACGCCGCCGTCCTCGAAGTTCATCAC
GCGCTCCCACTTGAAGCCCTCGGGGAAGGACAGCTTCAAGTAGTCGGGGATGTCGGCGGGGTGCTTCACG
TAGGCCTTGGAGCCGTACATGAACTGAGGGGACAGGATGTCCCAGGCGAAGGGCAGGGGGCCACCCTTGG
TCACCTTCAGCTTGGCGGTCTGGGTGCCCTCGTAGGGGCGGCCCTCGCCCTCGCCCTCGATCTCGAACTC
GTGGCCGTTCACGGAGCCCTCCATGTGCACCTTGAAGCGCATGAACTCCTTGATGATGGCCATGTTATCC
TCCTCGCCCTTGCTCACCATGGTGGCGAATTCGGTACCGGGGCCGCGGAGGCTGGATCGGTCCCGGTGTC
TTCTATGGAGGTCAAAACAGCGTGGATGGCGTCTCCAGGCGATCTGACGGTTCACTAAACGAGCTCTGCT
TATATAGGGCTAGCTCTTGAAGTTGGCCTTGATGCCGTTCTTCTGCTTGTCGGCGGTGATATAGACGTTG
TCGCTGATGGCGTT
